Addgene plasmid #199347: pTS94 pHAGE2 CMVtetO2 GFP-22xGS-3C-MCS
Purpose: (Empty Backbone) Lentiviral transfer plasmid for doxycycline inducible expression of a N-terminally GFP-3C-tagged protein in mammalian cells.
Depositing lab: Rebecca Voorhees. Depositing organization: California Institute of Technology. Publication: A nanobody-based strategy for rapid and scalable purification of human protein complexes. Stevens TA, Tomaleri GP, Hazu M, Wei S, Nguyen VN, DeKalb C, Voorhees RM, Pleiner T. Nat Protoc. 2024 Jan;19(1):127-158. doi: 10.1038/s41596-023-00904-w. Epub 2023 Nov 16. PubMed 37974029.
Backbone
  Vector backbone: pHAGE2
  Backbone size (bp): 7375
  Vector type: Mammalian Expression, Lentiviral
  Tag / fusion protein: EGFP-3C (N terminal on insert)
Growth in bacteria
  Bacterial resistance: Ampicillin, 100 μg/mL
  Growth temperature: 37°C
  Growth strain: NEB Stable
  Copy number: High Copy
Gene/Insert
  Gene/Insert name: None
  Mutation: WT
  Tag / fusion protein: EGFP-3C (N terminal on insert)
Terms and licenses: Academic/Nonprofit Terms; Industry Terms: Not Available to Industry
Depositor comments: Please visit https://www.biorxiv.org/content/10.1101/2023.03.09.531980v1 for bioRxiv preprint.
How to cite: pTS94 pHAGE2 CMVtetO2 GFP-22xGS-3C-MCS was a gift from Rebecca Voorhees (Addgene plasmid # 199347 ; http://n2t.net/addgene:199347 ; RRID:Addgene_199347)
