[The description below was written by a language model from this plasmid's Addgene catalogue record and pLannotate feature annotations shown in this document.]
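Description:
pTS94 pHAGE2 CMVtetO2 GFP-22xGS-3C-MCS is an empty lentiviral transfer plasmid of 7,375 bp built on the pHAGE2 backbone. It is designed for doxycycline-inducible expression of an N-terminally GFP-tagged protein in mammalian cells. In bacteria it is maintained through a high-copy ColE1/pUC-type origin and selected with ampicillin via the bla gene. The annotated HIV-1 elements are those needed for packaging and transduction: LTR sequences flanking the cassette, the Ψ packaging signal with an adjoining gag fragment, the Rev response element for Rev-dependent nuclear export of the genomic RNA, and the cPPT/CTS, which aids nuclear import of the reverse-transcribed genome. Short fragments annotated as nef, lacI, lac promoter/operator and SV40 sequences appear to be backbone remnants rather than functional parts.

The expression cassette consists of the CMV enhancer and promoter followed immediately by two short tet operator matches, consistent with the "CMVtetO2" name. In this arrangement Tet repressor bound at the operators blocks transcription, and doxycycline relieves the block, so a TetR-expressing host line would be required, although the record does not name one. Downstream lies an EGFP open reading frame. According to the name and tag fields, it is followed by a 22xGS flexible linker, a 3C protease cleavage site and a multiple cloning site for inserting the gene of interest; these are not separately annotated in the feature table. A WPRE follows to boost transcript stability and expression. No mammalian selection marker is annotated, so GFP fluorescence is the evident readout of transduction and induction. The associated publication describes nanobody-based purification of human protein complexes, which suggests GFP serves as the capture handle and 3C cleavage releases the target protein.
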