Features (pLannotate 1.2.2; 26 found; start..end, strand, type, name):
    373..630     +  LTR            5' LTR (truncated): truncated 5' long terminal repeat (LTR) from HIV-1
    677..802     +  misc_feature   HIV-1 Ψ: packaging signal of human immunodeficiency virus type 1
    786..1124    +  CDS            HIV-1 gag (fragment): gag protein from human immunodeficiency virus 1; gag
   1299..1532    +  misc_feature   RRE: The Rev response element (RRE) of HIV-1 allows for Rev-dependent mRNA export from the nucleus to the cytoplasm.
   1909..2009    +  CDS            Rev (fragment): human immunodeficiency virus 1 (HIV-1) Rev protein; rev; enhances nuclear export of unspliced and incompletely spliced viral mRNAs
   2054..2171    +  misc_feature   cPPT/CTS: central polypurine tract and central termination sequence of HIV-1
   2215..2594    +  enhancer       CMV enhancer: human cytomegalovirus immediate early enhancer
   2595..2798    +  promoter       CMV promoter: human cytomegalovirus (CMV) immediate early promoter
   2800..2819    +  promoter       PLtetO-1 promoter (fragment): modified phage lambda PL promoter with tet operator sites (Lutz and Bujard, 1997)
   2821..2840    +  promoter       PLtetO-1 promoter (fragment): modified phage lambda PL promoter with tet operator sites (Lutz and Bujard, 1997)
   2848..2881    +  promoter       TRE3GV promoter (fragment): 3rd-generation Tet-responsive promoter that can be activated by binding of Tet-On® 3G, optimized for retroviral and lentiviral vectors
   2960..3643    +  CDS            (3-F)Tyr-EGFP: (3-F)Tyr-EGFP is a basic (constitutively fluorescent) green fluorescent protein published in 2004, derived from Aequorea victoria.
   3813..4401    +  misc_feature   WPRE: woodchuck hepatitis virus posttranscriptional regulatory element
   4396..4506    +  CDS            nef (fragment): NEF_SIVS4 - Experimental evidence at protein level: Swiss-Prot protein existence level 1. Interferes with TCR signaling from the cell membrane. Interacts with CD247/TCRZ (TCR zeta chain) and exert potent down- regulation of cell surface TCR/CD3 complexes. From Simian immunodeficiency virus (isolate F236/smH4) (SIV-sm) (Simian immunodeficiency virus sooty mangabey monkey).
   4549..4729    +  LTR            5' LTR (truncated): truncated 5' long terminal repeat (LTR) from HIV-1
   4862..4966    +  promoter       AmpR promoter: bla
   4967..5827    +  CDS            AmpR: β-lactamase; bla; confers resistance to ampicillin, carbenicillin, and related antibiotics
   5998..6586    +  rep_origin     ori: high-copy-number ColE1/pMB1/pBR322/pUC origin of replication
   6769..6823    +  CDS            lacI (fragment): lac repressor; lacI; The lac repressor binds to the lac operator to inhibit transcription in E. coli. This inhibition can be relieved by adding lactose or isopropyl-β-D-thiogalactopyranoside (IPTG).
   6829..6922    +  rep_origin     SV40 ori (fragment): SV40 origin of replication
   6947..6984    +  CDS            lacI (fragment): lac repressor; lacI; The lac repressor binds to the lac operator to inhibit transcription in E. coli. This inhibition can be relieved by adding lactose or isopropyl-β-D-thiogalactopyranoside (IPTG).
   6997..7018    +  protein_bind   CAP binding site: CAP binding activates transcription in the presence of cAMP. E. coli catabolite activator protein
   7033..7063    +  promoter       lac promoter: promoter for the E. coli lac operon
   7071..7087    +  protein_bind   lac operator: The lac repressor binds to the lac operator to inhibit transcription in E. coli. This inhibition can be relieved by adding lactose or isopropyl-β-D-thiogalactopyranoside (IPTG). lac repressor encoded by lacI
   7121..7204    +  polyA_signal   SV40 poly(A) signal (fragment): SV40 polyadenylation signal
   7371..325     +  CDS            nef (fragment) (across the origin): NEF_HV1BR - Experimental evidence at protein level: Swiss-Prot protein existence level 1. Extracellular Nef protein targets CD4(+) T-lymphocytes for apoptosis by interacting with CXCR4 surface receptors (PubMed:14990729). From Human immunodeficiency virus type 1 group M subtype B (isolate BRU/LAI) (HIV-1).
>Addgene plasmid #199347 | pTS94 pHAGE2 CMVtetO2 GFP-22xGS-3C-MCS | addgene full sequence | sequence record 389898 | Addgene NGS Result
AGGGCTAATTCACTCCCAAAGAAGACAAGATATCCTTGATCTGTGGATCTACCACACACAAGGCTACTTC
CCTGATTAGCAGAACTACACACCAGGGCCAGGGGTCAGATATCCACTGACCTTTGGATGGTGCTACAAGC
TAGTACCAGTTGAGCCAGATAAGGTAGAAGAGGCCAATAAAGGAGAGAACACCAGCTTGTTACACCCTGT
GAGCCTGCATGGGATGGATGACCCGGAGAGAGAAGTGTTAGAGTGGAGGTTTGACAGCCGCCTAGCATTT
CATCACGTGGCCCGAGAGCTGCATCCGGAGTACTTCAAGAACTGCTGATATCGAGCTTGCTACAAGGGAC
TTTCCGCTGGGGACTTTCCAGGGAGGCGTGGCCTGGGCGGGACTGGGGAGTGGCGAGCCCTCAGATCCTG
CATATAAGCAGCTGCTTTTTGCCTGTACTGGGTCTCTCTGGTTAGACCAGATCTGAGCCTGGGAGCTCTC
TGGCTAACTAGGGAACCCACTGCTTAAGCCTCAATAAAGCTTGCCTTGAGTGCTTCAAGTAGTGTGTGCC
CGTCTGTTGTGTGACTCTGGTAACTAGAGATCCCTCAGACCCTTTTAGTCAGTGTGGAAAATCTCTAGCA
GTGGCGCCCGAACAGGGACTTGAAAGCGAAAGGGAAACCAGAGGAGCTCTCTCGACGCAGGACTCGGCTT
GCTGAAGCGCGCACGGCAAGAGGCGAGGGGCGGCGACTGGTGAGTACGCCAAAAATTTTGACTAGCGGAG
GCTAGAAGGAGAGAGATGGGTGCGAGAGCGTCAGTATTAAGCGGGGGAGAATTAGATCGCGATGGGAAAA
AATTCGGTTAAGGCCAGGGGGAAAGAAAAAATATAAATTAAAACATATAGTATGGGCAAGCAGGGAGCTA
GAACGATTCGCAGTTAATCCTGGCCTGTTAGAAACATCAGAAGGCTGTAGACAAATACTGGGACAGCTAC
AACCATCCCTTCAGACAGGATCAGAAGAACTTAGATCATTATATAATACAGTAGCAACCCTCTATTGTGT
GCATCAAAGGATAGAGATAAAAGACACCAAGGAAGCTTTAGACAAGATAGAGGAAGAGCAAAACAAAAGT
AAGACCACCGCACAGCAAGCGGCCGGCCGCTGATCTTCAGACCTGGAGGAGGAGATATGAGGGACAATTG
GAGAAGTGAATTATATAAATATAAAGTAGTAAAAATTGAACCATTAGGAGTAGCACCCACCAAGGCAAAG
AGAAGAGTGGTGCAGAGAGAAAAAAGAGCAGTGGGAATAGGAGCTTTGTTCCTTGGGTTCTTGGGAGCAG
CAGGAAGCACTATGGGCGCAGCGTCAATGACGCTGACGGTACAGGCCAGACAATTATTGTCTGGTATAGT
GCAGCAGCAGAACAATTTGCTGAGGGCTATTGAGGCGCAACAGCATCTGTTGCAACTCACAGTCTGGGGC
ATCAAGCAGCTCCAGGCAAGAATCCTGGCTGTGGAAAGATACCTAAAGGATCAACAGCTCCTGGGGATTT
GGGGTTGCTCTGGAAAACTCATTTGCACCACTGCTGTGCCTTGGAATGCTAGTTGGAGTAATAAATCTCT
GGAACAGATTTGGAATCACACGACCTGGATGGAGTGGGACAGAGAAATTAACAATTACACAAGCTTAATA
CACTCCTTAATTGAAGAATCGCAAAACCAGCAAGAAAAGAATGAACAAGAATTATTGGAATTAGATAAAT
GGGCAAGTTTGTGGAATTGGTTTAACATAACAAATTGGCTGTGGTATATAAAATTATTCATAATGATAGT
AGGAGGCTTGGTAGGTTTAAGAATAGTTTTTGCTGTACTTTCTATAGTGAATAGAGTTAGGCAGGGATAT
TCACCATTATCGTTTCAGACCCACCTCCCAACCCCGAGGGGACCCGACAGGCCCGAAGGAATAGAAGAAG
AAGGTGGAGAGAGAGACAGAGACAGATCCATTCGATTAGTGAACGGATCTCGACGGTATCGCCGAATTCA
CAAATGGCAGTATTCATCCACAATTTTAAAAGAAAAGGGGGGATTGGGGGGTACAGTGCAGGGGAAAGAA
TAGTAGACATAATAGCAACAGACATACAAACTAAAGAATTACAAAAACAAATTACAAAAATTCAAAATTT
TCGGGTTTATTACAGGGACAGCAGAGATCCAGTTTGGACGCGTTGACATTGATTATTGACTAGTTATTAA
TAGTAATCAATTACGGGGTCATTAGTTCATAGCCCATATATGGAGTTCCGCGTTACATAACTTACGGTAA
ATGGCCCGCCTGGCTGACCGCCCAACGACCCCCGCCCATTGACGTCAATAATGACGTATGTTCCCATAGT
AACGCCAATAGGGACTTTCCATTGACGTCAATGGGTGGAGTATTTACGGTAAACTGCCCACTTGGCAGTA
CATCAAGTGTATCATATGCCAAGTACGCCCCCTATTGACGTCAATGACGGTAAATGGCCCGCCTGGCATT
ATGCCCAGTACATGACCTTATGGGACTTTCCTACTTGGCAGTACATCTACGTATTAGTCATCGCTATTAC
CATGGTGATGCGGTTTTGGCAGTACATCAATGGGCGTGGATAGCGGTTTGACTCACGGGGATTTCCAAGT
CTCCACCCCATTGACGTCAATGGGAGTTTGTTTTGGCACCAAAATCAACGGGACTTTCCAAAATGTCGTA
ACAACTCCGCCCCATTGACGCAAATGGGCGGTAGGCGTGTACGGTGGGAGGTCTATATAAGCAGAGCTCT
CCCTATCAGTGATAGAGATCTCCCTATCAGTGATAGAGATCGTCGACGAGCTCGTTTAGTGAACCGTCAG
ATCGCCTGGAGACGCCATCCACGCTGTTTTGACCTCCATAGAAGACACCGGGACCGATCCAGCCTCCGGC
TAGAGCGGCCGCCATGGTGTCTAAAGGTGAAGAACTTTTTACGGGTGTCGTCCCCATCCTGGTTGAATTG
GACGGAGACGTGAATGGCCATAAATTTTCAGTGAGCGGTGAAGGAGAGGGAGACGCCACTTACGGTAAAC
TTACCTTGAAATTTATCTGCACTACCGGGAAACTGCCCGTACCCTGGCCGACGCTCGTAACAACGCTTAC
CTACGGCGTGCAATGTTTTAGCAGATACCCAGACCATATGAAGCAGCACGATTTTTTCAAGAGTGCAATG
CCTGAGGGGTACGTACAGGAAAGGACGATCTTTTTCAAAGACGATGGTAATTATAAAACGCGGGCTGAGG
TTAAATTTGAAGGAGACACGCTCGTGAATCGAATAGAGCTGAAGGGAATCGACTTCAAGGAAGACGGTAA
CATCCTGGGCCATAAACTCGAATATAATTACAATTCACACAACGTCTATATCATGGCAGATAAACAGAAG
AATGGCATCAAAGTCAATTTTAAGATCCGGCATAATATCGAGGACGGATCAGTACAGCTTGCCGACCATT
ACCAACAGAATACACCGATAGGAGACGGTCCCGTCCTCTTGCCAGATAATCACTATTTGAGCACACAATC
CGCTCTTTCTAAAGATCCGAATGAAAAGCGCGATCATATGGTCTTGAAAGAGTTCGTCACTGCCGCCGGC
ATAACCGGATCTGGCAGTGGATCAGGATCTGGTAGTGGTTCTGGTAGCGGATCTGGAAGTGGCAGTGGAT
CTGGTAGCTTAGAAGTTTTGTTTCAAGGTCCAGGATCTTCTAGTGGATCCGGTTCTGCTAGCGGTTCAGG
TTCTACCGGTGGATCATCTAGATAACTCGAGTAATCAACCTCTGGATTACAAAATTTGTGAAAGATTGAC
TGGTATTCTTAACTATGTTGCTCCTTTTACGCTATGTGGATACGCTGCTTTAATGCCTTTGTATCATGCT
ATTGCTTCCCGTATGGCTTTCATTTTCTCCTCCTTGTATAAATCCTGGTTGCTGTCTCTTTATGAGGAGT
TGTGGCCCGTTGTCAGGCAACGTGGCGTGGTGTGCACTGTGTTTGCTGACGCAACCCCCACTGGTTGGGG
CATTGCCACCACCTGTCAGCTCCTTTCCGGGACTTTCGCTTTCCCCCTCCCTATTGCCACGGCGGAACTC
ATCGCCGCCTGCCTTGCCCGCTGCTGGACAGGGGCTCGGCTGTTGGGCACTGACAATTCCGTGGTGTTGT
TGGGGAAATCATCGTCCTTTCCTTGGCTGCTCGCCTGTGTTGCCACCTGGATTCTGCGCGGGACGTCCTT
CTGCTACGTCCCTTCGGCCCTCAATCCAGCGGACCTTCCTTCCCGCGGCCTGCTGCCGGCTCTGCGGCCT
CTTCCGCGTCTTCGCCTTCGCCCTCAGACGAGTCGGATCTCCCTTTGGGCCGCCTCCCCGCCTGGTACCT
TTAAGACCAATGACTTACAAGGCAGCTGTAGATCTTAGCCACTTTTTAAAAGAAAAGGGGGGACTGGAAG
GGCTAATTCACTCCCAACGAAGACAAGATCACCTGCAGGACAGGCGCGCCCTGCTTTTTGCTTGTACTGG
GTCTCTCTGGTTAGACCAGATCTGAGCCTGGGAGCTCTCTGGCTAACTAGGGAACCCACTGCTTAAGCCT
CAATAAAGCTTGCCTTGAGTGCTTCAAGTAGTGTGTGCCCGTCTGTTGTGTGACTCTGGTAACTAGAGAT
CCCTCAGACCCTTTTAGTCAGTGTGGAAAATCTCTAGCACCCGGGCGATTAAGGAAAGGGCTAGATCATT
CTTGAAGACGAAAGGGCCTCGTGATACGCCTATTTTTATAGGTTAATGTCATGATAATAATGGTTTCTTA
GACGTCAGGTGGCACTTTTCGGGGAAATGTGCGCGGAACCCCTATTTGTTTATTTTTCTAAATACATTCA
AATATGTATCCGCTCATGAGACAATAACCCTGATAAATGCTTCAATAATATTGAAAAAGGAAGAGTATGA
GTATTCAACATTTCCGTGTCGCCCTTATTCCCTTTTTTGCGGCATTTTGCCTTCCTGTTTTTGCTCACCC
AGAAACGCTGGTGAAAGTAAAAGATGCTGAAGATCAGTTGGGTGCACGAGTGGGTTACATCGAACTGGAT
CTCAACAGCGGTAAGATCCTTGAGAGTTTTCGCCCCGAAGAACGTTTTCCAATGATGAGCACTTTTAAAG
TTCTGCTATGTGGCGCGGTATTATCCCGTGTTGACGCCGGGCAAGAGCAACTCGGTCGCCGCATACACTA
TTCTCAGAATGACTTGGTTGAGTACTCACCAGTCACAGAAAAGCATCTTACGGATGGCATGACAGTAAGA
GAATTATGCAGTGCTGCCATAACCATGAGTGATAACACTGCGGCCAACTTACTTCTGACAACGATCGGAG
GACCGAAGGAGCTAACCGCTTTTTTGCACAACATGGGGGATCATGTAACTCGCCTTGATCGTTGGGAACC
GGAGCTGAATGAAGCCATACCAAACGACGAGCGTGACACCACGATGCCTGTAGCAATGGCAACAACGTTG
CGCAAACTATTAACTGGCGAACTACTTACTCTAGCTTCCCGGCAACAATTAATAGACTGGATGGAGGCGG
ATAAAGTTGCAGGACCACTTCTGCGCTCGGCCCTTCCGGCTGGCTGGTTTATTGCTGATAAATCTGGAGC
CGGTGAGCGTGGGTCTCGCGGTATCATTGCAGCACTGGGGCCAGATGGTAAGCCCTCCCGTATCGTAGTT
ATCTACACGACGGGGAGTCAGGCAACTATGGATGAACGAAATAGACAGATCGCTGAGATAGGTGCCTCAC
TGATTAAGCATTGGTAACTGTCAGACCAAGTTTACTCATATATACTTTAGATTGATTTAAAACTTCATTT
TTAATTTAAAAGGATCTAGGTGAAGATCCTTTTTGATAATCTCATGACCAAAATCCCTTAACGTGAGTTT
TCGTTCCACTGAGCGTCAGACCCCGTAGAAAAGATCAAAGGATCTTCTTGAGATCCTTTTTTTCTGCGCG
TAATCTGCTGCTTGCAAACAAAAAAACCACCGCTACCAGCGGTGGTTTGTTTGCCGGATCAAGAGCTACC
AACTCTTTTTCCGAAGGTAACTGGCTTCAGCAGAGCGCAGATACCAAATACTGTTCTTCTAGTGTAGCCG
TAGTTAGGCCACCACTTCAAGAACTCTGTAGCACCGCCTACATACCTCGCTCTGCTAATCCTGTTACCAG
TGGCTGCTGCCAGTGGCGATAAGTCGTGTCTTACCGGGTTGGACTCAAGACGATAGTTACCGGATAAGGC
GCAGCGGTCGGGCTGAACGGGGGGTTCGTGCACACAGCCCAGCTTGGAGCGAACGACCTACACCGAACTG
AGATACCTACAGCGTGAGCTATGAGAAAGCGCCACGCTTCCCGAAGGGAGAAAGGCGGACAGGTATCCGG
TAAGCGGCAGGGTCGGAACAGGAGAGCGCACGAGGGAGCTTCCAGGGGGAAACGCCTGGTATCTTTATAG
TCCTGTCGGGTTTCGCCACCTCTGACTTGAGCGTCGATTTTTGTGATGCTCGTCAGGGGGGCGGAGCCTA
TGGAAAAACGCCAGCAACGCGGCCTTTTTACGGTTCCTGGCCTTTTGCTGGCCTTTTGCTCACATGTTCT
TTCCTGCGTTATCCCCTGATTCTGTGGATAACCGTATTACCGCCTTTGAGTGAGCTGATACCGCTCGCCG
CAGCCGAACGACCGAGCGCAGCGAGTCAGTGAGCGAGGAAGCGGAAGAGCGCCCAATACGCAAACCGCCT
CTCCCCGCGCGTTGGCCGATTCATTAATGCAGCAAGCTCATGGCTGACTAATTTTTTTTATTTATGCAGA
GGCCGAGGCCGCCTCGGCCTCTGAGCTATTCCAGAAGTAGTGAGGAGGCTTTTTTGGAGGCCTAGGCTTT
TGCAAAAAGCTCCCCGTGGCACGACAGGTTTCCCGACTGGAAAGCGGGCAGTGAGCGCAACGCAATTAAT
GTGAGTTAGCTCACTCATTAGGCACCCCAGGCTTTACACTTTATGCTTCCGGCTCGTATGTTGTGTGGAA
TTGTGAGCGGATAACAATTTCACACAGGAAACAGCTATGACATGATTACGAATTTCACAAATAAAGCATT
TTTTTCACTGCATTCTAGTTGTGGTTTGTCCAAACTCATCAATGTATCTTATCATGTCTGGATCAACTGG
ATAACTCAAGCTAACCAAAATCATCCCAAACTTCCCACCCCATACCCTATTACCACTGCCAATTACCTGT
GGTTTCATTTACTCTAAACCTGTGATTCCTCTGAATTATTTTCATTTTAAAGAAATTGTATTTGTTAAAT
ATGTACTACAAACTTAGTAGTTGGA
